Addgene plasmid #102924: pCKTRBS-OD
Purpose: (Empty Backbone) pCK01 derivative carrying tetR under a constitutive promoter and an aTc-inducible PtetO promoter for control expression of genes. Contains LacI OD for translational fusions on the Ct of cloned genes.
Depositing lab: George Church. Depositing organization: Harvard Medical School. Publication: Biosensor libraries harness large classes of binding domains for construction of allosteric transcriptional regulators. Juarez JF, Lecube-Azpeitia B, Brown SL, Johnston CD, Church GM. Nat Commun. 2018 Aug 6;9(1):3101. doi: 10.1038/s41467-018-05525-6. PubMed 30082754.
Backbone
  Vector backbone: pCK01
  Backbone size (bp): 3679
  Modifications to backbone: Remove Plac promoter. Introduce PtetO promoter and a consensus RBS for expression in Escherichia coli. Introduce tetR (and a promoter to express it). Introduce LacI OligomerizatioN Domain region (-OD).
  Vector type: Bacterial Expression
  Promoter: PtetO
Growth in bacteria
  Bacterial resistance: Chloramphenicol, 25 μg/mL
  Growth temperature: 37°C
  Growth strain: DH5alpha
  Copy number: Low Copy
Gene/Insert
  Cloning method: Gibson Cloning
Terms and licenses: Academic/Nonprofit Terms; Industry Terms: Not Available to Industry
How to cite: pCKTRBS-OD was a gift from George Church (Addgene plasmid # 102924 ; http://n2t.net/addgene:102924 ; RRID:Addgene_102924)
