[The description below was written by a language model from this plasmid's Addgene catalogue record and pLannotate feature annotations shown in this document.]
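Description:
pCKTRBS-OD is an empty bacterial expression backbone derived from the low-copy vector pCK01, built for tightly regulated, anhydrotetracycline-inducible expression of cloned genes in Escherichia coli. It replicates from the pSC101 origin, which depends on the plasmid-encoded Rep101 (RepA) protein and accounts for the low copy number. Selection is by chloramphenicol through the cat gene, driven by its own promoter. The sequenced record is 4,158 nt, somewhat larger than the listed parental backbone size, consistent with the added regulatory parts.

According to the record, the original Plac promoter was removed and replaced with a tet-operator-containing promoter, annotated as PLtetO-1, together with a consensus E. coli ribosome binding site. A tetR gene from Tn10 lies on the opposite strand and is described as being expressed from a constitutive promoter that the feature table does not annotate. TetR keeps the promoter repressed until aTc is added. Downstream of the promoter, a short fragment of a pUC-type multiple cloning site is followed by a small lacI fragment of about 110 bp and then a second polylinker remnant. This fragment corresponds to the LacI oligomerization domain (OD) named in the catalogue entry, positioned so that a gene inserted upstream, by Gibson assembly, becomes a translational fusion carrying the OD at its C-terminus. A second short lacI fragment and a CAP binding site elsewhere on the plasmid appear to be leftovers of the parental lac region rather than functional elements.

The vector carries no insert. The associated publication concerns building allosteric transcriptional regulators and biosensor libraries from binding domains, so its likely use is to express chimeric proteins given LacI-type oligomerization.
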