Features (pLannotate 1.2.2; 12 found; start..end, strand, type, name):
      1..74      +  promoter       PLtetO-1 promoter: modified phage lambda PL promoter with tet operator sites (Lutz and Bujard, 1997)
     86..107     +  misc_feature   MCS (fragment): pUC18/19 multiple cloning site
    127..237     +  CDS            lacI (fragment): lac repressor; lacI; The lac repressor binds to the lac operator to inhibit transcription in E. coli. This inhibition can be relieved by adding lactose or isopropyl-β-D-thiogalactopyranoside (IPTG).
    238..272     +  misc_feature   MCS (fragment): pUC18/19 multiple cloning site
    581..1237    -  CDS            cat: CAT_ECOLX - Experimental evidence at protein level: Swiss-Prot protein existence level 1. This enzyme is an effector of chloramphenicol resistance in bacteria. From Escherichia coli. This protein is used as a marker in many commonly used cloning vectors, such as pACYC184.
   1238..1340    -  promoter       cat promoter: promoter of the E. coli cat gene encoding chloramphenicol acetyltransferase
   1685..1907    +  rep_origin     pSC101 ori: low-copy replication origin that requires the Rep101 protein
   1955..2905    +  CDS            Rep101: RepA protein needed for replication with the pSC101 origin; rep101
   3326..3418    +  CDS            lacI (fragment): lac repressor; lacI; The lac repressor binds to the lac operator to inhibit transcription in E. coli. This inhibition can be relieved by adding lactose or isopropyl-β-D-thiogalactopyranoside (IPTG).
   3431..3452    +  protein_bind   CAP binding site: CAP binding activates transcription in the presence of cAMP. E. coli catabolite activator protein
   3467..4090    -  CDS            TetR: tetracycline repressor TetR; tetR from transposon Tn10; TetR binds to the tetracycline operator tetO to inhibit transcription. This inhibition can be relieved by adding tetracycline or doxycycline.
   4137..4153    +  protein_bind   tetracycline response element (fragment): contains seven copies of the tetracycline operator tetO tetracycline repressor TetR
>Addgene plasmid #102924 | pCKTRBS-OD | addgene full sequence | sequence record 202793 | Addgene NGS Result
TCCCTATCAGTGATAGAGATTGACATCCCTATCAGTGATAGAGATACTGAGCACATCAGCAGGACGCACT
GACCGGCGGCCGCGCGAATTCGAGCTCGGTACCCGGGTGACCTAAGGAGGTAAATAAAAAGAAAAACCAC
CCTGGCGCCCAATACGCAAACCGCCTCTCCCCGCGCGTTGGCCGATTCATTAATGCAGCTGGCACGACAG
GTTTCCCGACTGGAAAGCGGGCAGTGAGATCCTCTAGAGTGGACCTGCAGGCATGCAAGCTTGCGGCCGC
CCGTTTTTATCAGGCTCTGGGAGGCAGAATAAATGATCATATCGTCAATTATTACCTCCACGGGGAGAGC
CTGAGCAAACTGGCCTCAGGCATTTGAGAAGCACACGGTCACACTGCTTCCGGTAGTCAATAAACCGGTA
AACCAGCAATAGACATAAGCGGCTATTTAACGACCCTGCCCTGAACCGACGACCGGGTCGAATTTGCTTT
CGAATTTCTGCCATTCATCCGCTTATTATCACTTATTCAGGCGTAGCAACCAGGCGTTTAAGGGCACCAA
TAACTGCCTTAAAAAAATTACGCCCCGCCCTGCCACTCATCGCAGTACTGTTGTAATTCATTAAGCATTC
TGCCGACATGGAAGCCATCACAAACGGCATGATGAACCTGAATCGCCAGCGGCATCAGCACCTTGTCGCC
TTGCGTATAATATTTGCCCATGGTGAAAACGGGGGCGAAGAAGTTGTCCATATTGGCCACGTTTAAATCA
AAACTGGTGAAACTCACCCAGGGATTGGCTGAGACGAAAAACATATTCTCAATAAACCCTTTAGGGAAAT
AGGCCAGGTTTTCACCGTAACACGCCACATCTTGCGAATATATGTGTAGAAACTGCCGGAAATCGTCGTG
GTATTCACTCCAGAGCGATGAAAACGTTTCAGTTTGCTCATGGAAAACGGTGTAACAAGGGTGAACACTA
TCCCATATCACCAGCTCACCGTCTTTCATTGCCATACGAAATTCCGGATGAGCATTCATCAGGCGGGCAA
GAATGTGAATAAAGGCCGGATAAAACTTGTGCTTATTTTTCTTTACGGTCTTTAAAAAGGCCGTAATATC
CAGCTGAACGGTCTGGTTATAGGTACATTGAGCAACTGACTGAAATGCCTCAAAATGTTCTTTACGATGC
CATTGGGATATATCAACGGTGGTATATCCAGTGATTTTTTTCTCCATTTTAGCTTCCTTAGCTCCTGAAA
ATCTCGATAACTCAAAAAATACGCCCGGTAGTGATCTTATTTCATTATGGTGAAAGTTGGAACCTCTTAC
GTGCCGATCAACGTCTCATTTTCGCCAAAAGTTGGCCCAGGGCTTCCCGGTATCAACAGGGACACCAGGA
TTTATTTATTCTGCGAAGTGATCTTCCGTCACAGGTATTTATTCGGCGCCTGTAGTGCCATTTACCCCCA
TTCACTGCCAGAGCCGTGAGCGCAGCGAACTGAATGTCACGAAAAAGACAGCGACTTAGGTGCCTGATGG
TCGGAGACAAAAGGAATATTCAGCGATTTGCCCGAGCTTGCGAGGGTGCTACTTAAGCCTTTAGGGTTTT
AAGGTCTGTTTTGTAGAGGAGCAAACAGCGTTTGCGACATCCTTTTGTAATACTGCGGAACTGACTAAAG
TAGTGAGTTATACACAGGGCTGGGATCTATTCTTTTTATCTTTTTTTATTCTTTCTTTATTCTATAAATT
ATAACCACTTGAATATAAACAAAAAAAACACACAAAGGTCTAGCGGAATTTACAGAGGGTCTAGCAGAAT
TTACAAGTTTTCCAGCAAAGGTCTAGCAGAATTTACAGATACCCACAACTCAAAGGAAAAGGACTAGTAA
TTATCATTGACTAGCCCATCTCAATTGGTATAGTGATTAAAATCACCTAGACCAATTGAGATGTATGTCT
GAATTAGTTGTTTTCAAAGCAAATGAACTAGCGATTAGTCGCTATGACTTAACGGAGCATGAAACCAAGC
TAATTTTATGCTGTGTGGCACTACTCAACCCCACGATTGAAAACCCTACAAGGAAAGAACGGACGGTATC
GTTCACTTATAACCAATACGCTCAGATGATGAACATCAGTAGGGAAAATGCTTATGGTGTATTAGCTAAA
GCAACCAGAGAGCTGATGACGAGAACTGTGGAAATCAGGAATCCTTTGGTTAAAGGCTTTGAGATTTTCC
AGTGGACAAACTATGCCAAGTTCTCAAGCGAAAAATTAGAATTAGTTTTTAGTGAAGAGATATTGCCTTA
TCTTTTCCAGTTAAAAAAATTCATAAAATATAATCTGGAACATGTTAAGTCTTTTGAAAACAAATACTCT
ATGAGGATTTATGAGTGGTTATTAAAAGAACTAACACAAAAGAAAACTCACAAGGCAAATATAGAGATTA
GCCTTGATGAATTTAAGTTCATGTTAATGCTTGAAAATAACTACCATGAGTTTAAAAGGCTTAACCAATG
GGTTTTGAAACCAATAAGTAAAGATTTAAACACTTACAGCAATATGAAATTGGTGGTTGATAAGCGAGGC
CGCCCGACTGATACGTTGATTTTCCAAGTTGAACTAGATAGACAAATGGATCTCGTAACCGAACTTGAGA
ACAACCAGATAAAAATGAATGGTGACAAAATACCAACAACCATTACATCAGATTCCTACCTACATAACGG
ACTAAGAAAAACACTACACGATGCTTTAACTGCAAAAATTCAGCTCACCAGTTTTGAGGCAAAATTTTTG
AGTGACATGCAAAGTAAGTATGATCTCAATGGTTCGTTCTCATGGCTCACGCAAAAACAACGAACCACAC
TAGAGAACATACTGGCTAAATACGGAAGGATCTGAGGTTCTTATGGCTCTTGTATCTATCAGTGAAGCAT
CAAGACTAACAAACAAAAGTAGAACAACTGTTCACCGTTACATATCAAAGGGAAAACTGTCCATATGCAC
AGATGAAAACGGTGTAAAAAAGATAGATACATCAGAGCTTTTACGAGTTTTTGGTGCATTTAAAGCTGTT
CACCATGAACAGATCGACAATGTAACAGATGAACAGCATGTAACACCTAATAGAACAGGTGAAACCAGTA
AAACAAAGCAACTAGAACATGAAATTGAACACCTGAGACAACTTGTTACAGCTCAACAGTCACACATAGA
CAGCCTGAAACAGGCGATGCTGCTTATCGAATCAAAGCTGCCGACAACACGGGAGCCAGTGACGCCTCCC
GTGGGGAAAAAATCATGGCAATTCTGGAAGAAATAGCGCCCAATACGCAAACCGCCTCTCCCCGCGCGTT
GGCCGATTCATTAATGCAGCTGGCACGACAGGTTTCCCGACTGGAAAGCGGGCAGTGAGCGCAACGCAAT
TAATGTGAGTTAGCTCACTCATTAGGCACCCCAGGCTTAAGACCCACTTTCACATTTAAGTTGTTTTTCT
AATCCGCATATGATCAATTCAAGGCCGAATAAGAAGGCTGGCTCTGCACCTTGGTGATCAAATAATTCGA
TAGCTTGTCGTAATAATGGCGGCATACTATCAGTAGTAGGTGTTTCCCTTTCTTCTTTAGCGACTTGATG
CTCTTGATCTTCCAATACGCAACCTAAAGTAAAATGCCCCACAGCGCTGAGTGCATATAATGCATTCTCT
AGTGAAAAACCTTGTTGGCATAAAAAGGCTAATTGATTTTCGAGAGTTTCATACTGTTTTTCTGTAGGCC
GTGTACCTAAATGTACTTTTGCTCCATCGCGATGACTTAGTAAAGCACATCTAAAACTTTTAGCGTTATT
ACGTAAAAAATCTTGCCAGCTTTCCCCTTCTAAAGGGCAAAAGTGAGTATGGTGCCTATCTAACATCTCA
ATGGCTAAGGCGTCGAGCAAAGCCCGCTTATTTTTTACATGCCAATACAATGTAGGCTGCTCTACACCTA
GCTTCTGGGCGAGTTTACGGGTTGTTAAACCTTCGATTCCGACCTCATTAAGCAGCTCTAATGCGCTGTT
AATCACTTTACTTTTATCTAATCTAGACATCATTAATTCCTAATTTTTGGGTCTACTCTATCATTGATAG
CGTGCCTTTACCACTCCCTATCATCGTT
